>Addgene plasmid #192506 | lentiGuideFB-Puro-A | addgene full sequence | sequence record 375156 | Addgene NGS Result
CATAGCAGAACTTTAAAAGTGCTCATCATTGGAAAACGTTCTTCGGGGCGAAAACTCTCAAGGATCTTAC
CGCTGTTGAGATCCAGTTCGATGTAACCCACTCGTGCACCCAACTGATCTTCAGCATCTTTTACTTTCAC
CAGCGTTTCTGGGTGAGCAAAAACAGGAAGGCAAAATGCCGCAAAAAAGGGAATAAGGGCGACACGGAAA
TGTTGAATACTCATACTCTTCCTTTTTCAATATTATTGAAGCATTTATCAGGGTTATTGTCTCATGAGCG
GATACATATTTGAATGTATTTAGAAAAATAAACAAATAGGGGTTCCGCGCACATTTCCCCGAAAAGTGCC
ACCTGACGTCGACGGATCGGGAGATCTCCCGATCCCCTATGGTGCACTCTCAGTACAATCTGCTCTGATG
CCGCATAGTTAAGCCAGTATCTGCTCCCTGCTTGTGTGTTGGAGGTCGCTGAGTAGTGCGCGAGCAAAAT
TTAAGCTACAACAAGGCAAGGCTTGACCGACAATTGCATGAAGAATCTGCTTAGGGTTAGGCGTTTTGCG
CTGCTTCGCGATGTACGGGCCAGATATACGCGTTGACATTGATTATTGACTAGTTATTAATAGTAATCAA
TTACGGGGTCATTAGTTCATAGCCCATATATGGAGTTCCGCGTTACATAACTTACGGTAAATGGCCCGCC
TGGCTGACCGCCCAACGACCCCCGCCCATTGACGTCAATAATGACGTATGTTCCCATAGTAACGCCAATA
GGGACTTTCCATTGACGTCAATGGGTGGAGTATTTACGGTAAACTGCCCACTTGGCAGTACATCAAGTGT
ATCATATGCCAAGTACGCCCCCTATTGACGTCAATGACGGTAAATGGCCCGCCTGGCATTATGCCCAGTA
CATGACCTTATGGGACTTTCCTACTTGGCAGTACATCTACGTATTAGTCATCGCTATTACCATGGTGATG
CGGTTTTGGCAGTACATCAATGGGCGTGGATAGCGGTTTGACTCACGGGGATTTCCAAGTCTCCACCCCA
TTGACGTCAATGGGAGTTTGTTTTGGCACCAAAATCAACGGGACTTTCCAAAATGTCGTAACAACTCCGC
CCCATTGACGCAAATGGGCGGTAGGCGTGTACGGTGGGAGGTCTATATAAGCAGCGCGTTTTGCCTGTAC
TGGGTCTCTCTGGTTAGACCAGATCTGAGCCTGGGAGCTCTCTGGCTAACTAGGGAACCCACTGCTTAAG
CCTCAATAAAGCTTGCCTTGAGTGCTTCAAGTAGTGTGTGCCCGTCTGTTGTGTGACTCTGGTAACTAGA
GATCCCTCAGACCCTTTTAGTCAGTGTGGAAAATCTCTAGCAGTGGCGCCCGAACAGGGACTTGAAAGCG
AAAGGGAAACCAGAGGAGCTCTCTCGACGCAGGACTCGGCTTGCTGAAGCGCGCACGGCAAGAGGCGAGG
GGCGGCGACTGGTGAGTACGCCAAAAATTTTGACTAGCGGAGGCTAGAAGGAGAGAGATGGGTGCGAGAG
CGTCAGTATTAAGCGGGGGAGAATTAGATCGCGATGGGAAAAAATTCGGTTAAGGCCAGGGGGAAAGAAA
AAATATAAATTAAAACATATAGTATGGGCAAGCAGGGAGCTAGAACGATTCGCAGTTAATCCTGGCCTGT
TAGAAACATCAGAAGGCTGTAGACAAATACTGGGACAGCTACAACCATCCCTTCAGACAGGATCAGAAGA
ACTTAGATCATTATATAATACAGTAGCAACCCTCTATTGTGTGCATCAAAGGATAGAGATAAAAGACACC
AAGGAAGCTTTAGACAAGATAGAGGAAGAGCAAAACAAAAGTAAGACCACCGCACAGCAAGCGGCCGCTG
ATCTTCAGACCTGGAGGAGGAGATATGAGGGACAATTGGAGAAGTGAATTATATAAATATAAAGTAGTAA
AAATTGAACCATTAGGAGTAGCACCCACCAAGGCAAAGAGAAGAGTGGTGCAGAGAGAAAAAAGAGCAGT
GGGAATAGGAGCTTTGTTCCTTGGGTTCTTGGGAGCAGCAGGAAGCACTATGGGCGCAGCGTCAATGACG
CTGACGGTACAGGCCAGACAATTATTGTCTGGTATAGTGCAGCAGCAGAACAATTTGCTGAGGGCTATTG
AGGCGCAACAGCATCTGTTGCAACTCACAGTCTGGGGCATCAAGCAGCTCCAGGCAAGAATCCTGGCTGT
GGAAAGATACCTAAAGGATCAACAGCTCCTGGGGATTTGGGGTTGCTCTGGAAAACTCATTTGCACCACT
GCTGTGCCTTGGAATGCTAGTTGGAGTAATAAATCTCTGGAACAGATTTGGAATCACACGACCTGGATGG
AGTGGGACAGAGAAATTAACAATTACACAAGCTTAATACACTCCTTAATTGAAGAATCGCAAAACCAGCA
AGAAAAGAATGAACAAGAATTATTGGAATTAGATAAATGGGCAAGTTTGTGGAATTGGTTTAACATAACA
AATTGGCTGTGGTATATAAAATTATTCATAATGATAGTAGGAGGCTTGGTAGGTTTAAGAATAGTTTTTG
CTGTACTTTCTATAGTGAATAGAGTTAGGCAGGGATATTCACCATTATCGTTTCAGACCCACCTCCCAAC
CCCGAGGGGACCCGACAGGCCCGAAGGAATAGAAGAAGAAGGTGGAGAGAGAGACAGAGACAGATCCATT
CGATTAGTGAACGGATCGGCACTGCGTGCGCCAATTCTGCAGACAAATGGCAGTATTCATCCACAATTTT
AAAAGAAAAGGGGGGATTGGGGGGTACAGTGCAGGGGAAAGAATAGTAGACATAATAGCAACAGACATAC
AAACTAAAGAATTACAAAAACAAATTACAAAAATTCAAAATTTTCGGGTTTATTACAGGGACAGCAGAGA
TCCAGTTTGGTTAATTAAGGTACCGAGGGCCTATTTCCCATGATTCCTTCATATTTGCATATACGATACA
AGGCTGTTAGAGAGATAATTAGAATTAATTTGACTGTAAACACAAAGATATTAGTACAAAATACGTGACG
TAGAAAGTAATAATTTCTTGGGTAGTTTGCAGTTTTAAAATTATGTTTTAAAATGGACTATCATATGCTT
ACCGTAACTTGAAAGTATTTCGATTTCTTGGCTTTATATATCTTGTGGAAAGGACGAAACACCGGAGACG
GTTGTAAATGAGCACACAAAATACACATGCTAAAATATTATATTCTATGACCTTTATAAAATCAACCAAA
ATCTTCTTTTTAATAACTTTAGTATCAATAATTAGAATTTTTATGTTCCTTTTTGCAAACTTTTAATAAA
AATGAGCAAAATAAAAAAACGCTAGTTTTAGTAACTCGCGTTGTTTTCTTCACCTTTAATAATAGCTACT
CCACCACTTGTTCCTAAGCGGTCAGCTCCTGCTTCAATCATTTTTTGAGCATCTTCAAATGTTCTAACTC
CACCAGCTGCTTTAACTAAAGCATTGTCTTTAACAACTGACTTCATTAGTTTAACATCTTCAAATGTTGC
ACCTGATTTTGAAAATCCTGTTGATGTTTTAACAAATTCTAATCCAGCTTCAACAGCTATTTCACAAGCT
TTCATGATTTCTTCTTTTGTTAATAAACAATTTTCCATAATACATTTAACAACATGTGATCCAGCTGCTT
TTTTTACAGCTTTCATGTCTTCTAAAACTAATTCATAATTTTTGTCTTTTAATGCACCAATATTTAATAC
CATATCAATTTCTGTTGCACCATCTTTAATTGCTTCAGAAACTTCGAATGCTTTTGTAGCTGTTGTGCAT
GCACCTAGAGGAAAACCTACAACATTTGTTATTCCTACATTTGTGCCTTTTAATAATTCTTTACAATAGC
TTGTTCAATATGAATTAACACAAACTGTTGCAAAATCAAATTCAATTGCTTCATCACATAATTGTTTAAT
TTCAGCTTTCGTAGCATCTTGTTTTAATAATGTGTGATCTATATATTTGTTTAGTTTCATTTTTTCTCCT
ATATATTCATTTTTAATTTTAATTCTTTAATAATTTCGTCTACTTTAACTTTAGCGTTTTGAACAGATTC
ACCAACACCTATAAAATAAATTTTTAGTTTAGGTTCAGTTCCACTTGGGCGAACAGCAAATCATGACTTA
TCTTCTAAATAAAATTTTAGTAAGTCTTGTCCTGGCATATTATACATTCCATCGATGTAGTCTTCAACAT
TAACAACTTTAAGTCCAGCAATTTGAGTTAAGGGTGTTGCTCTCAATGATTTCATTAATGGTTCAATTTT
TAATTTCTTTTCTTCTGGTTTAAAATTCAAGTTTAAAGTGAAAGTGTAATATGCACCCATTTCTTTAAAT
AAATCTTCTAAATAGTCTACTAATGTTTTATTTTGTTTTTTATAAAATCAAGCAGCCTCTGCTATTAATA
TAGAAGCTTGTATTCCATCTTTATCTCTAGCTGAGTCATCAATTACATATCCATAACTTTCTTCATAAGC
AAAAACAAAATTTAATCCGTTATCTTCTTCTTTAGCAATTTCTCTACCCATTCATTTAAATCCAGTTAAA
GTTTTTACAATATTAACTCCATATTTTTCATGAGCGATTCTATCACCCAAATCACTTGTTACAAAACTTG
AATATAGAGCCGGATTTTTTGGAATGCTATTTAAGCGTTTTAGATTTGATAATTTTCAATCAATTAAAAT
TGGTCCTGTTTGATTTCCATCTAATCTTACAAAATGACCATCATGTTTTATTGCCATTCCAAATCTGTCA
GCATCTGGGTCATTCATAATAATAATATCTGCATCATGTTTAATACCATATTCAAGCGGTATTTTTCATG
CAGGATCAAATTCTGGATTTGGATTTACAACATTTTTAAATGTTTCATCTTCAAATGCATGCTCTTTAAC
CTCAATAACGTTATATCCTGATTCACGTAATATTTTTGGGGTAAATTTAGTTCCTGTTCCATTAACTGCG
CTAAAAATAATTTTTAAATCTTTTTTAGCTTCTTGCTCTTTTTTGTACGTCTCTGTTTAAGAGCTAAGCT
GGAAACAGCATAGCAAGTTTAAATAAGGCTAGTCCGTTATCAACTTGGCCGCTTTAAGGCCGGTCCTAGC
AAGGCCAAGTGGCACCGAGTCGGTGCTTTTTTAAGCTTGGCGGGATCCGGTACGCTAGCTAGGTCTTGAA
AGGAGTGGGAATTGGCTCCGGTGCCCGTCAGTGGGCAGAGCGCACATCGCCCACAGTCCCCGAGAAGTTG
GGGGGAGGGGTCGGCAATTGATCCGGTGCCTAGAGAAGGTGGCGCGGGGTAAACTGGGAAAGTGATGTCG
TGTACTGGCTCCGCCTTTTTCCCGAGGGTGGGGGAGAACCGTATATAAGTGCAGTAGTCGCCGTGAACGT
TCTTTTTCGCAACGGGTTTGCCGCCAGAACACAGGACCGGTTCTAGAGCATGACCGAGTACAAGCCCACG
GTGCGCCTCGCCACCCGCGACGACGTCCCCAGGGCCGTACGCACCCTCGCCGCCGCGTTCGCCGACTACC
CCGCCACGCGCCACACCGTCGATCCGGACCGCCACATCGAGCGGGTCACCGAGCTGCAAGAACTCTTCCT
CACGCGCGTCGGGCTCGACATCGGCAAGGTGTGGGTCGCGGACGACGGCGCCGCGGTGGCGGTCTGGACC
ACGCCGGAGAGCGTCGAAGCGGGGGCGGTGTTCGCCGAGATCGGCCCGCGCATGGCCGAGTTGAGCGGTT
CCCGGCTGGCCGCGCAGCAACAGATGGAAGGCCTCCTGGCGCCGCACCGGCCCAAGGAGCCCGCGTGGTT
CCTGGCCACCGTCGGAGTCTCGCCCGACCACCAGGGCAAGGGTCTGGGCAGCGCCGTCGTGCTCCCCGGA
GTGGAGGCGGCCGAGCGCGCCGGGGTGCCCGCCTTCCTGGAGACCTCCGCGCCCCGCAACCTCCCCTTCT
ACGAGCGGCTCGGCTTCACCGTCACCGCCGACGTCGAGGTGCCCGAAGGACCGCGCACCTGGTGCATGAC
CCGCAAGCCCGGTGCCTGAACGCGTTAAGTCGACAATCAACCTCTGGATTACAAAATTTGTGAAAGATTG
ACTGGTATTCTTAACTATGTTGCTCCTTTTACGCTATGTGGATACGCTGCTTTAATGCCTTTGTATCATG
CTATTGCTTCCCGTATGGCTTTCATTTTCTCCTCCTTGTATAAATCCTGGTTGCTGTCTCTTTATGAGGA
GTTGTGGCCCGTTGTCAGGCAACGTGGCGTGGTGTGCACTGTGTTTGCTGACGCAACCCCCACTGGTTGG
GGCATTGCCACCACCTGTCAGCTCCTTTCCGGGACTTTCGCTTTCCCCCTCCCTATTGCCACGGCGGAAC
TCATCGCCGCCTGCCTTGCCCGCTGCTGGACAGGGGCTCGGCTGTTGGGCACTGACAATTCCGTGGTGTT
GTCGGGGAAATCATCGTCCTTTCCTTGGCTGCTCGCCTGTGTTGCCACCTGGATTCTGCGCGGGACGTCC
TTCTGCTACGTCCCTTCGGCCCTCAATCCAGCGGACCTTCCTTCCCGCGGCCTGCTGCCGGCTCTGCGGC
CTCTTCCGCGTCTTCGCCTTCGCCCTCAGACGAGTCGGATCTCCCTTTGGGCCGCCTCCCCGCGTCGACT
TTAAGACCAATGACTTACAAGGCAGCTGTAGATCTTAGCCACTTTTTAAAAGAAAAGGGGGGACTGGAAG
GGCTAATTCACTCCCAACGAAGACAAGATCTGCTTTTTGCTTGTACTGGGTCTCTCTGGTTAGACCAGAT
CTGAGCCTGGGAGCTCTCTGGCTAACTAGGGAACCCACTGCTTAAGCCTCAATAAAGCTTGCCTTGAGTG
CTTCAAGTAGTGTGTGCCCGTCTGTTGTGTGACTCTGGTAACTAGAGATCCCTCAGACCCTTTTAGTCAG
TGTGGAAAATCTCTAGCAGGGCCCGTTTAAACCCGCTGATCAGCCTCGACTGTGCCTTCTAGTTGCCAGC
CATCTGTTGTTTGCCCCTCCCCCGTGCCTTCCTTGACCCTGGAAGGTGCCACTCCCACTGTCCTTTCCTA
ATAAAATGAGGAAATTGCATCGCATTGTCTGAGTAGGTGTCATTCTATTCTGGGGGGTGGGGTGGGGCAG
GACAGCAAGGGGGAGGATTGGGAAGACAATAGCAGGCATGCTGGGGATGCGGTGGGCTCTATGGCTTCTG
AGGCGGAAAGAACCAGCTGGGGCTCTAGGGGGTATCCCC
[124 nt withheld, positions 7320-7443]
C
[91 nt withheld, positions 7445-7535]
A
[49 nt withheld, positions 7537-7585]
CCTTTGACGTTGGAGTCCACGTTCTTT
[37 nt withheld, positions 7613-7649]
ACCCTATCTCGGTCTATTCTTTTGATTTATAAGGGATTTTGCCGATTTCGGCCTATTGGTTAAAAAATGA
GCTGATTTAACAAAAATTTAACGCGAATTAATTCTGTGGAATGTGTGTCAGTTAGGGTGTGGAAAGTCCC
CAGGCTCCCCAGCAGGCAGAAGTATGCAAAGCATGCATCTCAATTAGTCAGCAACCAGGTGTGGAAAGTC
CCCAGGCTCCCCAGCAGGCAGAAGTATGCAAAGCATGCATCTCAATTAGTCAGCAACCATAGTCCCGCCC
CTAACTCCGCCCATCCCGCCCCTAACTCCGCCCAGTTCCGCCCATTCTCCGCCCCATGGCTGACTAATTT
TTTTTATTTATGCAGAGGCCGAGGCCGCCTCTGCCTCTGAGCTATTCCAGAAGTAGTGAGGAGGCTTTTT
TGGAGGCCTAGGCTTTTGCAAAAAGCTCCCGGGAGCTTGTATATCCATTTTCGGATCTGATCAGCACGTG
TTGACAATTAATCATCGGCATAGTATATCGGCATAGTATAATACGACAAGGTGAGGAACTAAACCATGGC
CAAGTTGACCAGTGCCGTTCCGGTGCTCACCGCGCGCGACGTCGCCGGAGCGGTCGAGTTCTGGACCGAC
CGGCTCGGGTTCTCCCGGGACTTCGTGGAGGACGACTTCGCCGGTGTGGTCCGGGACGACGTGACCCTGT
TCATCAGCGCGGTCCAGGACCAGGTGGTGCCGGACAACACCCTGGCCTGGGTGTGGGTGCGCGGCCTGGA
CGAGCTGTACGCCGAGTGGTCGGAGGTCGTGTCCACGAACTTCCGGGACGCCTCCGGGCCGGCCATGACC
GAGATCGGCGAGCAGCCGTGGGGGCGGGAGTTCGCCCTGCGCGACCCGGCCGGCAACTGCGTGCACTTCG
TGGCCGAGGAGCAGGACTGACACGTGCTACGAGATTTCGATTCCACCGCCGCCTTCTATGAAAGGTTGGG
CTTCGGAATCGTTTTCCGGGACGCCGGCTGGATGATCCTCCAGCGCGGGGATCTCATGCTGGAGTTCTTC
GCCCACCCCAACTTGTTTATTGCAGCTTATAATGGTTACAAATAAAGCAATAGCATCACAAATTTCACAA
ATAAAGCATTTTTTTCACTGCATTCTAGTTGTGGTTTGTCCAAACTCATCAATGTATCTTATCATGTCTG
TATACCGTCGACCTCTAGCTAGAGCTTGGCGTAATCATGGTCATAGCTGTTTCCTGTGTGAAATTGTTAT
CCGCTCACAATTCCACACAACATACGAGCCGGAAGCATAAAGTGTAAAGCCTGGGGTGCCTAATGAGTGA
GCTAACTCACATTAATTGCGTTGCGCTCACTGCCCGCTTTCCAGTCGGGAAACCTGTCGTGCCAGCTGCA
TTAATGAATCGGCCAACGCGCGGGGAGAGGCGGTTTGCGTATTGGGCGCTCTTCCGCTTCCTCGCTCACT
GACTCGCTGCGCTCGGTCGTTCGGCTGCGGCGAGCGGTATCAGCTCACTCAAAGGCGGTAATACGGTTAT
CCACAGAATCAGGGGATAACGCAGGAAAGAACATGTGAGCAAAAGGCCAGCAAAAGGCCAGGAACCGTAA
AAAGGCCGCGTTGCTGGCGTTTTTCCATAGGCTCCGCCCCCCTGACGAGCATCACAAAAATCGACGCTCA
AGTCAGAGGTGGCGAAACCCGACAGGACTATAAAGATACCAGGCGTTTCCCCCTGGAAGCTCCCTCGTGC
GCTCTCCTGTTCCGACCCTGCCGCTTACCGGATACCTGTCCGCCTTTCTCCCTTCGGGAAGCGTGGCGCT
TTCTCATAGCTCACGCTGTAGGTATCTCAGTTCGGTGTAGGTCGTTCGCTCCAAGCTGGGCTGTGTGCAC
GAACCCCCCGTTCAGCCCGACCGCTGCGCCTTATCCGGTAACTATCGTCTTGAGTCCAACCCGGTAAGAC
ACGACTTATCGCCACTGGCAGCAGCCACTGGTAACAGGATTAGCAGAGCGAGGTATGTAGGCGGTGCTAC
AGAGTTCTTGAAGTGGTGGCCTAACTACGGCTACACTAGAAGAACAGTATTTGGTATCTGCGCTCTGCTG
AAGCCAGTTACCTTCGGAAAAAGAGTTGGTAGCTCTTGATCCGGCAAACAAACCACCGCTGGTAGCGGTG
GTTTTTTTGTTTGCAAGCAGCAGATTACGCGCAGAAAAAAAGGATCTCAAGAAGATCCTTTGATCTTTTC
TACGGGGTCTGACGCTCAGTGGAACGAAAACTCACGTTAAGGGATTTTGGTCATGAGATTATCAAAAAGG
ATCTTCACCTAGATCCTTTTAAATTAAAAATGAAGTTTTAAATCAATCTAAAGTATATATGAGTAAACTT
GGTCTGACAGTTACCAATGCTTAATCAGTGAGGCACCTATCTCAGCGATCTGTCTATTTCGTTCATCCAT
AGTTGCCTGACTCCCCGTCGTGTAGATAACTACGATACGGGAGGGCTTACCATCTGGCCCCAGTGCTGCA
ATGATACCGCGAGACCCACGCTCACCGGCTCCAGATTTATCAGCAATAAACCAGCCAGCCGGAAGGGCCG
AGCGCAGAAGTGGTCCTGCAACTTTATCCGCCTCCATCCAGTCTATTAATTGTTGCCGGGAAGCTAGAGT
AAGTAGTTCGCCAGTTAATAGTTTGCGCAACGTTGTTGCCATTGCTACAGGCATCGTGGTGTCACGCTCG
TCGTTTGGTATGGCTTCATTCAGCTCCGGTTCCCAACGATCAAGGCGAGTTACATGATCCCCCATGTTGT
GCAAAAAAGCGGTTAGCTCCTTCGGTCCTCCGATCGTTGTCAGAAGTAAGTTGGCCGCAGTGTTATCACT
CATGGTTATGGCAGCACTGCATAATTCTCTTACTGTCATGCCATCCGTAAGATGCTTTTCTGTGACTGGT
GAGTACTCAACCAAGTCATTCTGAGAATAGTGTATGCGGCGACCGAGTTGCTCTTGCCCGGCGTCAATAC
GGGATAATACCGCGCCA
Features (pLannotate 1.2.2; 34 found; start..end, strand, type, name):
    225..329     -  promoter       AmpR promoter: bla
    388..440     -  misc_feature   bom (fragment): basis of mobility region from pBR322
    595..974     +  enhancer       CMV enhancer: human cytomegalovirus immediate early enhancer
    975..1174    +  promoter       CMV promoter: human cytomegalovirus (CMV) immediate early promoter
   1192..1372    +  LTR            5' LTR (truncated): truncated 5' long terminal repeat (LTR) from HIV-1
   1419..1544    +  misc_feature   HIV-1 Ψ: packaging signal of human immunodeficiency virus type 1
   1528..1891    +  CDS            HIV-1 gag (fragment): gag protein from human immunodeficiency virus 1; gag
   2037..2270    +  misc_feature   RRE: The Rev response element (RRE) of HIV-1 allows for Rev-dependent mRNA export from the nucleus to the cytoplasm.
   2647..2747    +  CDS            Rev (fragment): human immunodeficiency virus 1 (HIV-1) Rev protein; rev; enhances nuclear export of unspliced and incompletely spliced viral mRNAs
   2797..2914    +  misc_feature   cPPT/CTS: central polypurine tract and central termination sequence of HIV-1
   2965..3205    +  promoter       U6 promoter: RNA polymerase III promoter for human U6 snRNA
   3391..4050    -  CDS            deoC1: DEOC1_STAAN - Also known as dra. Experimental evidence at protein level: Swiss-Prot protein existence level 1. Catalyzes a reversible aldol reaction between acetaldehyde and D-glyceraldehyde 3-phosphate to generate 2-deoxy-D-ribose 5- phosphate. From Staphylococcus aureus (strain N315).
   5113..5157    +  misc_RNA       tracrRNA (fragment): trans-activating CRISPR RNA for the Streptococcus pyogenes CRISPR/Cas9 system
   5187..5206    +  misc_RNA       gRNA scaffold (fragment): guide RNA scaffold for the Streptococcus pyogenes CRISPR/Cas9 system
   5239..5257    +  CDS            small t antigen (fragment): SV40 (simian virus 40) small t antigen
   5283..5494    +  promoter       EF-1α core promoter: core promoter for human elongation factor EF-1α
   5510..6109    +  CDS            PuroR (fragment): puromycin N-acetyltransferase; pac from Streptomyces; confers resistance to puromycin
   6125..6713    +  misc_feature   WPRE: woodchuck hepatitis virus posttranscriptional regulatory element
   6764..6783    +  misc_feature   cPPT/CTS (fragment): central polypurine tract and central termination sequence of HIV-1
   6785..7018    +  LTR            3' LTR (ΔU3): self-inactivating 3' long terminal repeat (LTR) from HIV-1
   7050..7274    +  polyA_signal   bGH poly(A) signal: bovine growth hormone polyadenylation signal
   7278..7299    +  promoter       SV40 promoter (fragment): SV40 enhancer and early promoter
   7320..7748    +  rep_origin     f1 ori (sequence partly withheld): f1 bacteriophage origin of replication; arrow indicates direction of (+) strand synthesis
   7762..8091    +  promoter       SV40 promoter: SV40 enhancer and early promoter
   8139..8186    +  promoter       EM7 promoter: synthetic bacterial promoter&nbsp
   8205..8579    +  CDS            BleoR: antibiotic-binding protein; Sh ble from Streptoalloteichus hindustanus; confers resistance to bleomycin, phleomycin, and Zeocin™
   8589..8714    +  CDS            ble (fragment): BLE_KLEPN - Experimental evidence at protein level: Swiss-Prot protein existence level 1. Binding protein with a strong affinity to the bleomycin family of antibiotics. Binds to CL990; an antimitotic-antibiotic compound. From Klebsiella pneumoniae.
   8709..8830    +  polyA_signal   SV40 poly(A) signal: SV40 polyadenylation signal
   8901..8923    -  protein_bind   lac operator (fragment): The lac repressor binds to the lac operator to inhibit transcription in E. coli. This inhibition can be relieved by adding lactose or isopropyl-β-D-thiogalactopyranoside (IPTG). lac repressor encoded by lacI
   8927..8957    -  promoter       lac promoter: promoter for the E. coli lac operon
   8972..8993    -  protein_bind   CAP binding site: CAP binding activates transcription in the presence of cAMP. E. coli catabolite activator protein
   9006..9098    -  CDS            lacI (fragment): lac repressor; lacI; The lac repressor binds to the lac operator to inhibit transcription in E. coli. This inhibition can be relieved by adding lactose or isopropyl-β-D-thiogalactopyranoside (IPTG).
   9281..9869    -  rep_origin     ori: high-copy-number ColE1/pMB1/pBR322/pUC origin of replication
  10040..224     -  CDS            AmpR (across the origin): β-lactamase; bla; confers resistance to ampicillin, carbenicillin, and related antibiotics
