[The description below was written by a language model from this plasmid's Addgene catalogue record and pLannotate feature annotations shown in this document.]
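Description:
lentiGuideFB-Puro-A is a third-generation-style, self-inactivating HIV-1 lentiviral guide RNA cloning vector built on the lentiCRISPRv2 backbone. It is maintained in E. coli through a high-copy ColE1/pUC origin with ampicillin resistance. The backbone also carries an f1 origin and an SV40/EM7-driven bleomycin (Zeocin) resistance cassette outside the viral region. Viral genome transcription in packaging cells is driven by a CMV enhancer/promoter fused to a truncated 5' LTR. This is followed by the Ψ packaging signal, a gag fragment, the RRE for Rev-dependent export and the cPPT/CTS. The transfer cassette ends in a ΔU3 3' LTR with a downstream bGH polyadenylation signal.

The payload has two transcription units. A human U6 Pol III promoter drives the guide RNA cassette. According to the record, this cassette contains a 5' direct repeat and a distinctive sgRNA scaffold variant carrying a capture sequence (CS1), which allows guide transcripts to be captured in single-cell sequencing workflows. Guides are inserted by BsmBI cloning. The roughly 1.9 kb between the U6 promoter and the scaffold fragments appears to be a removable filler, and the deoC1 match annotated there is probably an incidental hit within that stuffer. Downstream, an EF-1α core (EFS) promoter expresses puromycin N-acetyltransferase for selection of transduced mammalian cells, and a WPRE enhances transcript expression.

No Cas nuclease is encoded, so the effector must be supplied separately. The record gives the compatible enzyme as "PspCas9", while the annotated scaffold fragments match the Streptococcus pyogenes Cas9 system. The associated work concerns combinatorial perturbation with single-cell readout.
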