Addgene plasmid #192506: lentiGuideFB-Puro-A
Purpose: For cloning of sgRNAs compatible with PspCas9. Contains a 5' direct repeat and a nd a unique sgRNA scaffold variant with a capture sequence. Cloning guide RNAs using BsmBI.
Depositing lab: Neville Sanjana. Depositing organization: New York Genome Center. Publication: Efficient combinatorial targeting of RNA transcripts in single cells with Cas13 RNA Perturb-seq. Wessels HH, Mendez-Mancilla A, Hao Y, Papalexi E, Mauck WM 3rd, Lu L, Morris JA, Mimitou EP, Smibert P, Sanjana NE, Satija R. Nat Methods. 2023 Jan;20(1):86-94. doi: 10.1038/s41592-022-01705-x. Epub 2022 Dec 22. PubMed 36550277.
Backbone
  Vector backbone: lentiCRISPRv2
  Vector type: Lentiviral
  Selectable markers: Puromycin
Growth in bacteria
  Bacterial resistance: Ampicillin, 100 μg/mL
  Growth temperature: 37°C
  Growth strain: NEB Stable
  Copy number: High Copy
Gene/Insert
  Gene/Insert name: hU6-sgRNA-CS1-BsmBI-EFS-Puro-WPRE
  Species: H. sapiens (human), Synthetic
  Promoter: hU6
  Cloning method: Gibson Cloning
  Sequencing primers: 5′ gtacaaaatacgtgacgtag; 3′ gcattaaagcagcgtatccac
Terms and licenses: Academic/Nonprofit Terms; Industry Terms: Not Available to Industry
Depositor comments: Please visit for https://www.biorxiv.org/content/10.1101/2022.02.02.478894v1 bioRxiv preprint.
How to cite: lentiGuideFB-Puro-A was a gift from Neville Sanjana (Addgene plasmid # 192506 ; http://n2t.net/addgene:192506 ; RRID:Addgene_192506)
